Addgene plasmid #141597: TFORF0379
Purpose: Lentiviral vector for overexpressing the SMARCA2 transcription factor ORF with a unique 24-bp barcode. Barcodes facilitate identification of transcription factors in pooled screens.
Depositing lab: Feng Zhang. Depositing organization: Broad Institute. Publication: A transcription factor atlas of directed differentiation. Joung J, Ma S, Tay T, Geiger-Schuller KR, Kirchgatterer PC, Verdine VK, Guo B, Arias-Garcia MA, Allen WE, Singh A, Kuksenko O, Abudayyeh OO, Gootenberg JS, Fu Z, Macrae RK, Buenrostro JD, Regev A, Zhang F. Cell. 2023 Jan 5;186(1):209-229.e26. doi: 10.1016/j.cell.2022.11.026. PubMed 36608654.
Backbone
  Vector backbone: pLX_TRC317
  Backbone manufacturer: Broad Institute Genetic Perturbation Platform
  Backbone size w/o insert (bp): 8264
  Vector type: Mammalian Expression, Lentiviral
  Selectable markers: Puromycin
Growth in bacteria
  Bacterial resistance: Ampicillin, 100 μg/mL
  Growth temperature: 37°C
  Growth strain: NEB Stable
  Copy number: High Copy
Gene/Insert
  Gene/Insert name: SMARCA2
  Species: H. sapiens (human)
  Insert size (bp): 938
  Entrez Gene: SMARCA2 (a.k.a. BAF190, BIS, BRM, NCBRS, SNF2, SNF2L2, SNF2LA, SWI2, Sth1p, hBRM, hSNF2a)
  Promoter: EF1a
  Cloning method: Unknown
  Sequencing primers: 5′ GGGTGGAGACTGAAGTTAGGCCAG; 3′ CACATAGCGTAAAAGGAGCAACATAG
Terms and licenses: Academic/Nonprofit Terms; Industry Terms: Not Available to Industry
Depositor comments: NM_001289400,ENST00000302401 . The transcription factor ORF portion of this plasmid was synthesized by Genewiz. Please test multiple small colonies in case of plasmid recombination. To make this collection available in a timely manner, a portion of this collection was not fully sequenced by Addgene. If an Addgene verified full plasmid sequence is not available, please contact us prior to placing an order to request the full sequence.
How to cite: TFORF0379 was a gift from Feng Zhang (Addgene plasmid # 141597 ; http://n2t.net/addgene:141597 ; RRID:Addgene_141597)
