[The description below was written by a language model from this plasmid's Addgene catalogue record and pLannotate feature annotations shown in this document.]
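Description:
TFORF0379 is a third-generation, self-inactivating lentiviral expression plasmid built on the pLX_TRC317 backbone and carrying a human SMARCA2 open reading frame. It belongs to a barcoded transcription factor ORF collection. In bacteria it is maintained through a high-copy ColE1/pUC-type origin and selected with ampicillin via the β-lactamase gene. An f1 origin and remnants of a lac/T7/T3 cloning region are also present in the backbone.

The viral portion begins with an RSV promoter fused to a truncated HIV-1 5' LTR, which drives Tat-independent production of genomic RNA in packaging cells. This is followed by the Ψ packaging signal with a partial gag sequence, the Rev response element for nuclear export of unspliced RNA, and a cPPT/CTS that aids nuclear import. The 3' LTR carries a ΔU3 deletion that inactivates the LTR promoter after integration. Within the provirus, an SV40 early promoter drives puromycin N-acetyltransferase for selection of transduced mammalian cells, and a strong constitutive EF-1α promoter drives the SMARCA2 ORF, with a WPRE downstream to enhance transcript stability and expression.

The recorded insert is only about 0.9 kb, and the annotation matches just a fragment of the full SMARCA2 protein. This is consistent with a short isoform of this SWI/SNF chromatin-remodelling ATPase rather than the full-length enzyme. The record states that each construct carries a unique 24-bp barcode, although this is not annotated in the feature table. The barcode allows the ORF to be identified in pooled overexpression screens, such as those for directed differentiation. The depositor notes a risk of plasmid recombination.
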