Features (pLannotate 1.2.2; 31 found; start..end, strand, type, name):
      5..231     +  promoter       RSV promoter: Rous sarcoma virus enhancer/promoter
    232..412     +  LTR            5' LTR (truncated): truncated 5' long terminal repeat (LTR) from HIV-1
    459..584     +  misc_feature   HIV-1 Ψ: packaging signal of human immunodeficiency virus type 1
    568..931     +  CDS            HIV-1 gag (fragment): gag protein from human immunodeficiency virus 1; gag
   1077..1310    +  misc_feature   RRE: The Rev response element (RRE) of HIV-1 allows for Rev-dependent mRNA export from the nucleus to the cytoplasm.
   1687..1713    +  CDS            Rev (fragment): human immunodeficiency virus 1 (HIV-1) Rev protein; rev; enhances nuclear export of unspliced and incompletely spliced viral mRNAs
   1720..1743    +  promoter       SV40 promoter (fragment): SV40 early promoter
   1744..1815    +  promoter       SV40 promoter (fragment): SV40 enhancer and early promoter
   1839..1974    +  rep_origin     SV40 ori: SV40 origin of replication
   2020..2616    +  CDS            PuroR (fragment): puromycin N-acetyltransferase; pac from Streptomyces; confers resistance to puromycin
   2665..2782    +  misc_feature   cPPT/CTS: central polypurine tract and central termination sequence of HIV-1
   2847..2913    +  CDS            small t antigen (fragment): SV40 (simian virus 40) small t antigen
   2920..4098    +  promoter       EF-1α promoter: strong constitutive promoter for human elongation factor EF-1α
   4211..4948    +  CDS            SMARCA2 (fragment) (sequence partly withheld): SMCA2_HUMAN - Also known as BAF190B, BRM, SNF2A, SNF2L2. Experimental evidence at protein level: Swiss-Prot protein existence level 1. Involved in transcriptional activation and repression of select genes by chromatin remodeling (alteration of DNA-nucleosome topology). Component of SWI/SNF chromatin remodeling complexes that carry out key enzymatic activities, changing chromatin structure by altering DNA-histone contacts within a nucleosome in an ATP-dependent manner. Binds DNA non-specifically (PubMed:22952240, PubMed:26601204). Belongs to the neural progenitors-specific chromatin remodeling
   4964..5017    +  promoter       U6 promoter (fragment): RNA polymerase III promoter for human U6 snRNA
   5059..5647    +  misc_feature   WPRE: woodchuck hepatitis virus posttranscriptional regulatory element
   5698..5717    +  misc_feature   cPPT/CTS (fragment): central polypurine tract and central termination sequence of HIV-1
   5719..5952    +  LTR            3' LTR (ΔU3): self-inactivating 3' long terminal repeat (LTR) from HIV-1
   6030..6151    +  polyA_signal   SV40 poly(A) signal: SV40 polyadenylation signal
   6191..6326    +  rep_origin     SV40 ori: SV40 origin of replication
   6347..6365    -  promoter       T7 promoter: promoter for bacteriophage T7 RNA polymerase
   6373..6528    +  CDS            lacZα (fragment): LacZα fragment of β-galactosidase; lacZ fragment
   6533..6961    +  rep_origin     f1 ori (sequence partly withheld): f1 bacteriophage origin of replication; arrow indicates direction of (+) strand synthesis
   7014..7118    +  promoter       AmpR promoter: bla
   7119..7979    +  CDS            AmpR: β-lactamase; bla; confers resistance to ampicillin, carbenicillin, and related antibiotics
   8150..8738    +  rep_origin     ori: high-copy-number ColE1/pMB1/pBR322/pUC origin of replication
   8921..9013    +  CDS            lacI (fragment): lac repressor; lacI; The lac repressor binds to the lac operator to inhibit transcription in E. coli. This inhibition can be relieved by adding lactose or isopropyl-β-D-thiogalactopyranoside (IPTG).
   9026..9047    +  protein_bind   CAP binding site: CAP binding activates transcription in the presence of cAMP. E. coli catabolite activator protein
   9062..9092    +  promoter       lac promoter: promoter for the E. coli lac operon
   9100..9116    +  protein_bind   lac operator: The lac repressor binds to the lac operator to inhibit transcription in E. coli. This inhibition can be relieved by adding lactose or isopropyl-β-D-thiogalactopyranoside (IPTG). lac repressor encoded by lacI
   9161..9179    +  promoter       T3 promoter: promoter for bacteriophage T3 RNA polymerase
>Addgene plasmid #141597 | TFORF0379 | addgene full sequence | sequence record 408548 | Addgene NGS Result
TTAATGTAGTCTTATGCAATACTCTTGTAGTCTTGCAACATGGTAACGATGAGTTAGCAACATGCCTTAC
AAGGAGAGAAAAAGCACCGTGCATGCCGATTGGTGGAAGTAAGGTGGTACGATCGTGCCTTATTAGGAAG
GCAACAGACGGGTCTGACATGGATTGGACGAACCACTGAATTGCCGCATTGCAGAGATATTGTATTTAAG
TGCCTAGCTCGATACATAAACGGGTCTCTCTGGTTAGACCAGATCTGAGCCTGGGAGCTCTCTGGCTAAC
TAGGGAACCCACTGCTTAAGCCTCAATAAAGCTTGCCTTGAGTGCTTCAAGTAGTGTGTGCCCGTCTGTT
GTGTGACTCTGGTAACTAGAGATCCCTCAGACCCTTTTAGTCAGTGTGGAAAATCTCTAGCAGTGGCGCC
CGAACAGGGACTTGAAAGCGAAAGGGAAACCAGAGGAGCTCTCTCGACGCAGGACTCGGCTTGCTGAAGC
GCGCACGGCAAGAGGCGAGGGGCGGCGACTGGTGAGTACGCCAAAAATTTTGACTAGCGGAGGCTAGAAG
GAGAGAGATGGGTGCGAGAGCGTCAGTATTAAGCGGGGGAGAATTAGATCGCGATGGGAAAAAATTCGGT
TAAGGCCAGGGGGAAAGAAAAAATATAAATTAAAACATATAGTATGGGCAAGCAGGGAGCTAGAACGATT
CGCAGTTAATCCTGGCCTGTTAGAAACATCAGAAGGCTGTAGACAAATACTGGGACAGCTACAACCATCC
CTTCAGACAGGATCAGAAGAACTTAGATCATTATATAATACAGTAGCAACCCTCTATTGTGTGCATCAAA
GGATAGAGATAAAAGACACCAAGGAAGCTTTAGACAAGATAGAGGAAGAGCAAAACAAAAGTAAGACCAC
CGCACAGCAAGCGGCCGCTGATCTTCAGACCTGGAGGAGGAGATATGAGGGACAATTGGAGAAGTGAATT
ATATAAATATAAAGTAGTAAAAATTGAACCATTAGGAGTAGCACCCACCAAGGCAAAGAGAAGAGTGGTG
CAGAGAGAAAAAAGAGCAGTGGGAATAGGAGCTTTGTTCCTTGGGTTCTTGGGAGCAGCAGGAAGCACTA
TGGGCGCAGCGTCAATGACGCTGACGGTACAGGCCAGACAATTATTGTCTGGTATAGTGCAGCAGCAGAA
CAATTTGCTGAGGGCTATTGAGGCGCAACAGCATCTGTTGCAACTCACAGTCTGGGGCATCAAGCAGCTC
CAGGCAAGAATCCTGGCTGTGGAAAGATACCTAAAGGATCAACAGCTCCTGGGGATTTGGGGTTGCTCTG
GAAAACTCATTTGCACCACTGCTGTGCCTTGGAATGCTAGTTGGAGTAATAAATCTCTGGAACAGATTTG
GAATCACACGACCTGGATGGAGTGGGACAGAGAAATTAACAATTACACAAGCTTAATACACTCCTTAATT
GAAGAATCGCAAAACCAGCAAGAAAAGAATGAACAAGAATTATTGGAATTAGATAAATGGGCAAGTTTGT
GGAATTGGTTTAACATAACAAATTGGCTGTGGTATATAAAATTATTCATAATGATAGTAGGAGGCTTGGT
AGGTTTAAGAATAGTTTTTGCTGTACTTTCTATAGTGAATAGAGTTAGGCAGGGATATTCACCATTATCG
TTTCAGACCCACCTCCCAACCCCGAGGGGACCCATGCATTGCATCTCAATTAGTCAGCAACCAGGTGTGG
AAAGTCCCCAGGCTCCCCAGCAGGCAGAAGTATGCAAAGCATGCGTCTCAATTAGTCAGCAACCATAGTC
CCGCCCCTAACTCCGCCCATCCCGCCCCTAACTCCGCCCAGTTCCGCCCATTCTCCGCCCCATGGCTGAC
TAATTTTTTTTATTTATGCAGAGGCCGAGGCCGCCTCGGCCTCTGAGCTATTCCAGAAGTAGTGAGGAGG
CTTTTTTGGAGGCCTAGGCTTTTGCAAAAAGCTTTCTAGAGGTACCACCGGAGCTTACCATGACCGAGTA
CAAGCCCACGGTGCGCCTCGCCACCCGCGACGACGTCCCCAGGGCCGTACGCACCCTCGCCGCCGCGTTC
GCCGACTACCCCGCCACGCGCCACACCGTCGATCCGGACCGCCACATCGAGCGGGTCACCGAGCTGCAAG
AACTCTTCCTCACGCGCGTCGGGCTCGACATCGGCAAGGTGTGGGTCGCGGACGACGGCGCCGCCGTGGC
GGTCTGGACCACGCCGGAGAGCGTCGAAGCGGGGGCGGTGTTCGCCGAGATCGGCCCGCGCATGGCCGAG
TTGAGCGGTTCCCGGCTGGCCGCGCAGCAACAGATGGAAGGCCTCCTGGCGCCGCACCGGCCCAAGGAGC
CCGCGTGGTTCCTGGCCACCGTCGGCGTCTCGCCCGACCACCAGGGCAAGGGTCTGGGCAGCGCCGTCGT
GCTCCCCGGAGTGGAGGCGGCCGAGCGCGCCGGGGTGCCCGCCTTCCTGGAGACCTCCGCGCCCCGCAAC
CTCCCCTTCTACGAGCGGCTCGGCTTCACCGTCACCGCCGACGTCGAGGTGCCCGAAGGACCGCGCACCT
GGTGCATGACCCGCAAGCCCGGTGCCAGTTAACGAATTCTAGATCTTGAGACAAATGGCAGTATTCATCC
ACAATTTTAAAAGAAAAGGGGGGATTGGGGGGTACAGTGCAGGGGAAAGAATAGTAGACATAATAGCAAC
AGACATACAAACTAAAGAATTACAAAAACAAATTACAAAAATTCAAAATTTTCGGGTTTATTACAGGGAC
AGCAGAGATCCACTTTGGCGCCGGCTCGAGGCCTGCAGGTGCAAAGATGGATAAAGTTTTAAACAGAGAG
GAATCTTTGCAGCTAATGGACCTTCTAGGTCTTGAAAGGAGTGGGAATTGGCTCCGGTGCCCGTCAGTGG
GCAGAGCGCACATCGCCCACAGTCCCCGAGAAGTTGGGGGGAGGGGTCGGCAATTGAACCGGTGCCTAGA
GAAGGTGGCGCGGGGTAAACTGGGAAAGTGATGTCGTGTACTGGCTCCGCCTTTTTCCCGAGGGTGGGGG
AGAACCGTATATAAGTGCAGTAGTCGCCGTGAACGTTCTTTTTCGCAACGGGTTTGCCGCCAGAACACAG
GTAAGTGCCGTGTGTGGTTCCCGCGGGCCTGGCCTCTTTACGGGTTATGGCCCTTGCGTGCCTTGAATTA
CTTCCACCTGGCTGCAGTACGTGATTCTTGATCCCGAGCTTCGGGTTGGAAGTGGGTGGGAGAGTTCGAG
GCCTTGCGCTTAAGGAGCCCCTTCGCCTCGTGCTTGAGTTGAGGCCTGGCCTGGGCGCTGGGGCCGCCGC
GTGCGAATCTGGTGGCACCTTCGCGCCTGTCTCGCTGCTTTCGATAAGTCTCTAGCCATTTAAAATTTTT
GATGACCTGCTGCGACGCTTTTTTTCTGGCAAGATAGTCTTGTAAATGCGGGCCAAGATCTGCACACTGG
TATTTCGGTTTTTGGGGCCGCGGGCGGCGACGGGGCCCGTGCGTCCCAGCGCACATGTTCGGCGAGGCGG
GGCCTGCGAGCGCGGCCACCGAGAATCGGACGGGGGTAGTCTCAAGCTGGCCGGCCTGCTCTGGTGCCTG
GCCTCGCGCCGCCGTGTATCGCCCCGCCCTGGGCGGCAAGGCTGGCCCGGTCGGCACCAGTTGCGTGAGC
GGAAAGATGGCCGCTTCCCGGCCCTGCTGCAGGGAGCTCAAAATGGAGGACGCGGCGCTCGGGAGAGCGG
GCGGGTGAGTCACCCACACAAAGGAAAAGGGCCTTTCCGTCCTCAGCCGTCGCTTCATGTGACTCCACGG
AGTACCGGGCGCCGTCCAGGCACCTCGATTAGTTCTCGAGCTTTTGGAGTACGTCGTCTTTAGGTTGGGG
GGAGGGGTTTTATGCGATGGAGTTTCCCCACACTGAGTGGGTGGAGACTGAAGTTAGGCCAGCTTGGCAC
TTGATGTAATTCTCCTTGGAATTTGCCCTTTTTGAGTTTGGATCTTGGTTCATTCTCAAGCCTCAGACAG
TGGTTCAAAGTTTTTTTCTTCCATTTCAGGTGTCGTGAGGCTAGCACCGCCACCATGCTGATGAAGAGAC
TAGCAGCTCGCTGCTTTGCTGGCTTGTTAATTTTATCCCCACTAACTGTGATTTCTGATAGCCGGCCTGC
TGATAGTGGTAAGGCCATCGAAGACGGCAATTTGGAGGAAATGGAAGAGGAAGTACGGCTTAAGAAGCGA
AAAAGACGAAGAAATGTGGATAAAGATCCTGCAAAAGAAGATGTGGAAAAAGCTAAGAAGAGAAGAGGCC
GCCCTCCCGCTGAGAAACTGTCA
[339 nt withheld, positions 4364-4702]
GAGGAAGAGAGTGAGGATGAAAGCAATGAAGAGGAGGAAGAGGAAGATGAAGAAGAGTCAGAGTCCGAGG
CAAAATCAGTCAAGGTGAAAATTAAGCTCAATAAAAAAGATGACAAAGGCCGGGACAAAGGGAAAGGCAA
GAAAAGGCCAAATCGAGGAAAAGCCAAACCTGTAGTGAGCGATTTTGACAGCGATGAGGAGCAGGATGAA
CGTGAACAGTCAGAAGGAAGTGGGACGGATGATGAGTAGTAATGAACTAGTCCGTAACTTGAAAGTATTT
CGATTTCTTGGCTTTATATATCTTGTGGAAAGGACGATTGTTTCCATTAGTGTGCGCAATAACGCGTTAA
GTCGACAATCAACCTCTGGATTACAAAATTTGTGAAAGATTGACTGGTATTCTTAACTATGTTGCTCCTT
TTACGCTATGTGGATACGCTGCTTTAATGCCTTTGTATCATGCTATTGCTTCCCGTATGGCTTTCATTTT
CTCCTCCTTGTATAAATCCTGGTTGCTGTCTCTTTATGAGGAGTTGTGGCCCGTTGTCAGGCAACGTGGC
GTGGTGTGCACTGTGTTTGCTGACGCAACCCCCACTGGTTGGGGCATTGCCACCACCTGTCAGCTCCTTT
CCGGGACTTTCGCTTTCCCCCTCCCTATTGCCACGGCGGAACTCATCGCCGCCTGCCTTGCCCGCTGCTG
GACAGGGGCTCGGCTGTTGGGCACTGACAATTCCGTGGTGTTGTCGGGGAAATCATCGTCCTTTCCTTGG
CTGCTCGCCTGTGTTGCCACCTGGATTCTGCGCGGGACGTCCTTCTGCTACGTCCCTTCGGCCCTCAATC
CAGCGGACCTTCCTTCCCGCGGCCTGCTGCCGGCTCTGCGGCCTCTTCCGCGTCTTCGCCTTCGCCCTCA
GACGAGTCGGATCTCCCTTTGGGCCGCCTCCCCGCGTCGACTTTAAGACCAATGACTTACAAGGCAGCTG
TAGATCTTAGCCACTTTTTAAAAGAAAAGGGGGGACTGGAAGGGCTAATTCACTCCCAACGAAGACAAGA
TCTGCTTTTTGCTTGTACTGGGTCTCTCTGGTTAGACCAGATCTGAGCCTGGGAGCTCTCTGGCTAACTA
GGGAACCCACTGCTTAAGCCTCAATAAAGCTTGCCTTGAGTGCTTCAAGTAGTGTGTGCCCGTCTGTTGT
GTGACTCTGGTAACTAGAGATCCCTCAGACCCTTTTAGTCAGTGTGGAAAATCTCTAGCAGTACGTATAG
TAGTTCATGTCATCTTATTATTCAGTATTTATAACTTGCAAAGAAATGAATATCAGAGAGTGAGAGGAAC
TTGTTTATTGCAGCTTATAATGGTTACAAATAAAGCAATAGCATCACAAATTTCACAAATAAAGCATTTT
TTTCACTGCATTCTAGTTGTGGTTTGTCCAAACTCATCAATGTATCTTATCATGTCTGGCTCTAGCTATC
CCGCCCCTAACTCCGCCCATCCCGCCCCTAACTCCGCCCAGTTCCGCCCATTCTCCGCCCCATGGCTGAC
TAATTTTTTTTATTTATGCAGAGGCCGAGGCCGCCTCGGCCTCTGAGCTATTCCAGAAGTAGTGAGGAGG
CTTTTTTGGAGGCCTAGGGACGTACCCAATTCGCCCTATAGTGAGTCGTATTACGCGCGCTCACTGGCCG
TCGTTTTACAACGTCGTGACTGGGAAAACCCTGGCGTTACCCAACTTAATCGCCTTGCAGCACATCCCCC
TTTCGCCAGCTGGCGTAATAGCGAAGAGGCCCGCACCGATCGCCCTTCCCAACAGTTGCGCAGCCTGAAT
GGCGAATGGG
[124 nt withheld, positions 6533-6656]
C
[91 nt withheld, positions 6658-6748]
A
[49 nt withheld, positions 6750-6798]
CCTTTGACGTTGGAGTCCACGTTCTTT
[37 nt withheld, positions 6826-6862]
ACCCTATCTCGGTCTATTCTTTTGATTTATAAGGGATTTTGCCGATTTCGGCCTATTGGTTAAAAAATGA
GCTGATTTAACAAAAATTTAACGCGAATTTTAACAAAATATTAACGCTTACAATTTAGGTGGCACTTTTC
GGGGAAATGTGCGCGGAACCCCTATTTGTTTATTTTTCTAAATACATTCAAATATGTATCCGCTCATGAG
ACAATAACCCTGATAAATGCTTCAATAATATTGAAAAAGGAAGAGTATGAGTATTCAACATTTCCGTGTC
GCCCTTATTCCCTTTTTTGCGGCATTTTGCCTTCCTGTTTTTGCTCACCCAGAAACGCTGGTGAAAGTAA
AAGATGCTGAAGATCAGTTGGGTGCACGAGTGGGTTACATCGAACTGGATCTCAACAGCGGTAAGATCCT
TGAGAGTTTTCGCCCCGAAGAACGTTTTCCAATGATGAGCACTTTTAAAGTTCTGCTATGTGGCGCGGTA
TTATCCCGTATTGACGCCGGGCAAGAGCAACTCGGTCGCCGCATACACTATTCTCAGAATGACTTGGTTG
AGTACTCACCAGTCACAGAAAAGCATCTTACGGATGGCATGACAGTAAGAGAATTATGCAGTGCTGCCAT
AACCATGAGTGATAACACTGCGGCCAACTTACTTCTGACAACGATCGGAGGACCGAAGGAGCTAACCGCT
TTTTTGCACAACATGGGGGATCATGTAACTCGCCTTGATCGTTGGGAACCGGAGCTGAATGAAGCCATAC
CAAACGACGAGCGTGACACCACGATGCCTGTAGCAATGGCAACAACGTTGCGCAAACTATTAACTGGCGA
ACTACTTACTCTAGCTTCCCGGCAACAATTAATAGACTGGATGGAGGCGGATAAAGTTGCAGGACCACTT
CTGCGCTCGGCCCTTCCGGCTGGCTGGTTTATTGCTGATAAATCTGGAGCCGGTGAGCGTGGGTCTCGCG
GTATCATTGCAGCACTGGGGCCAGATGGTAAGCCCTCCCGTATCGTAGTTATCTACACGACGGGGAGTCA
GGCAACTATGGATGAACGAAATAGACAGATCGCTGAGATAGGTGCCTCACTGATTAAGCATTGGTAACTG
TCAGACCAAGTTTACTCATATATACTTTAGATTGATTTAAAACTTCATTTTTAATTTAAAAGGATCTAGG
TGAAGATCCTTTTTGATAATCTCATGACCAAAATCCCTTAACGTGAGTTTTCGTTCCACTGAGCGTCAGA
CCCCGTAGAAAAGATCAAAGGATCTTCTTGAGATCCTTTTTTTCTGCGCGTAATCTGCTGCTTGCAAACA
AAAAAACCACCGCTACCAGCGGTGGTTTGTTTGCCGGATCAAGAGCTACCAACTCTTTTTCCGAAGGTAA
CTGGCTTCAGCAGAGCGCAGATACCAAATACTGTTCTTCTAGTGTAGCCGTAGTTAGGCCACCACTTCAA
GAACTCTGTAGCACCGCCTACATACCTCGCTCTGCTAATCCTGTTACCAGTGGCTGCTGCCAGTGGCGAT
AAGTCGTGTCTTACCGGGTTGGACTCAAGACGATAGTTACCGGATAAGGCGCAGCGGTCGGGCTGAACGG
GGGGTTCGTGCACACAGCCCAGCTTGGAGCGAACGACCTACACCGAACTGAGATACCTACAGCGTGAGCT
ATGAGAAAGCGCCACGCTTCCCGAAGGGAGAAAGGCGGACAGGTATCCGGTAAGCGGCAGGGTCGGAACA
GGAGAGCGCACGAGGGAGCTTCCAGGGGGAAACGCCTGGTATCTTTATAGTCCTGTCGGGTTTCGCCACC
TCTGACTTGAGCGTCGATTTTTGTGATGCTCGTCAGGGGGGCGGAGCCTATGGAAAAACGCCAGCAACGC
GGCCTTTTTACGGTTCCTGGCCTTTTGCTGGCCTTTTGCTCACATGTTCTTTCCTGCGTTATCCCCTGAT
TCTGTGGATAACCGTATTACCGCCTTTGAGTGAGCTGATACCGCTCGCCGCAGCCGAACGACCGAGCGCA
GCGAGTCAGTGAGCGAGGAAGCGGAAGAGCGCCCAATACGCAAACCGCCTCTCCCCGCGCGTTGGCCGAT
TCATTAATGCAGCTGGCACGACAGGTTTCCCGACTGGAAAGCGGGCAGTGAGCGCAACGCAATTAATGTG
AGTTAGCTCACTCATTAGGCACCCCAGGCTTTACACTTTATGCTTCCGGCTCGTATGTTGTGTGGAATTG
TGAGCGGATAACAATTTCACACAGGAAACAGCTATGACCATGATTACGCCAAGCGCGCAATTAACCCTCA
CTAAAGGGAACAAAAGCTGGAGCTGCAAGC
