>Addgene plasmid #141597 | TFORF0379 | depositor partial sequence | sequence record 276928 | Insert
ACCGCCACCATGCTGATGAAGAGACTAGCAGCTCGCTGCTTTGCTGGCTTGTTAATTTTATCCCCACTAA
CTGTGATTTCTGATAGCCGGCCTGCTGATAGTGGTAAGGCCATCGAAGACGGCAATTTGGAGGAAATGGA
AGAGGAAGTACGGCTTAAGAAGCGAAAAAGACGAAGAAATGTGGATAAAGATCCTGCAAAAGAAGATGTG
GAAAAAGCTAAGAAGAGAAGAGGCCGCCCTCCCGCTGAGAAACTGTCA
[339 nt withheld, positions 259-597]
GAGGAAGAGAGTGAGGATGAAAGCAATGAAGAGGAGGAAGAGGAAGATGAAGAAGAGTCAGAGTCCGAGG
CAAAATCAGTCAAGGTGAAAATTAAGCTCAATAAAAAAGATGACAAAGGCCGGGACAAAGGGAAAGGCAA
GAAAAGGCCAAATCGAGGAAAAGCCAAACCTGTAGTGAGCGATTTTGACAGCGATGAGGAGCAGGATGAA
CGTGAACAGTCAGAAGGAAGTGGGACGGATGATGAGTAGTAATGAACTAGTCCGTAACTTGAAAGTATTT
CGATTTCTTGGCTTTATATATCTTGTGGAAAGGACGATTGTTTCCATTAGTGTGCGCAATA
