>Addgene plasmid #141597 | TFORF0379 | depositor partial sequence | sequence record 276929 | Barcode
TTGTTTCCATTAGTGTGCGCAATA
